>Addgene plasmid #192216 | pX1-IFl_Con-IFr | addgene full sequence | sequence record 381843 | Addgene NGS Result
TCGCGCGTTTCGGTGATGACGGTGAAAACCTCTGACACATGCAGCTCCCGGAGACGGTCACAGCTTGTCT
GTAAGCGGATGCCGGGAGCAGACAAGCCCGTCAGGGCGCGTCAGCGGGTGTTGGCGGGTGTCGGGGCTGG
CTTAACTATGCGGCATCAGAGCAGATTGTACTGAGAGTGCACCATATGCGGTGTGAAATACCGCACAGAT
GCGTAAGGAGAAAATACCGCATCAGGCGCCATTCGCCATTCAGGCTGCGCAACTGTTGGGAAGGGCGATC
GGTGCGGGCCTCTTCGCTATTACGCCAGCTGGCGAAAGGGGGATGTGCTGCAAGGCGATTAAGTTGGGTA
ACGCCAGGGTTTTCCCAGTCACGACGTTGTAAAACGACGGCCAGTGAATTCGAGCTCGGTACCTCGCGAA
TGCATCTAGATCCATGGACCCTTTTTTCGGACTTAAAAAACCCTTATAAATCAGCAAGTTACGAGACCTC
GAAAAAAAAGGGTTTCTGGCGGGAAAAACTCAAAAAACGCTTCGAAATCAACCGGTTATAGGTTTTCGGA
GCTAGTTCACTGCCGTGTAGGCAGCTAAGAAAATCAGCCGGACGTTGTAGTAGTCGAGCGCGGTGTTCAC
TGCCGTGTAGGCAGCTAAGAAAGCCGGGTGGTGACTTCTGGACGGCGTTCGTCAAGGATCCATCGGATCC
CGGGCCCGTCGACTGCAGAGGCCTGCATGCAAGCTTGGCGTAATCATGGTCATAGCTGTTTCCTGTGTGA
AATTGTTATCCGCTCACAATTCCACACAACATACGAGCCGGAAGCATAAAGTGTAAAGCCTGGGGTGCCT
AATGAGTGAGCTAACTCACATTAATTGCGTTGCGCTCACTGCCCGCTTTCCAGTCGGGAAACCTGTCGTG
CCAGCTGCATTAATGAATCGGCCAACGCGCGGGGAGAGGCGGTTTGCGTATTGGGCGCTCTTCCGCTTCC
TCGCTCACTGACTCGCTGCGCTCGGTCGTTCGGCTGCGGCGAGCGGTATCAGCTCACTCAAAGGCGGTAA
TACGGTTATCCACAGAATCAGGGGATAACGCAGGAAAGAACATGTGAGCAAAAGGCCAGCAAAAGGCCAG
GAACCGTAAAAAGGCCGCGTTGCTGGCGTTTTTCCATAGGCTCCGCCCCCCTGACGAGCATCACAAAAAT
CGACGCTCAAGTCAGAGGTGGCGAAACCCGACAGGACTATAAAGATACCAGGCGTTTCCCCCTGGAAGCT
CCCTCGTGCGCTCTCCTGTTCCGACCCTGCCGCTTACCGGATACCTGTCCGCCTTTCTCCCTTCGGGAAG
CGTGGCGCTTTCTCATAGCTCACGCTGTAGGTATCTCAGTTCGGTGTAGGTCGTTCGCTCCAAGCTGGGC
TGTGTGCACGAACCCCCCGTTCAGCCCGACCGCTGCGCCTTATCCGGTAACTATCGTCTTGAGTCCAACC
CGGTAAGACACGACTTATCGCCACTGGCAGCAGCCACTGGTAACAGGATTAGCAGAGCGAGGTATGTAGG
CGGTGCTACAGAGTTCTTGAAGTGGTGGCCTAACTACGGCTACACTAGAAGAACAGTATTTGGTATCTGC
GCTCTGCTGAAGCCAGTTACCTTCGGAAAAAGAGTTGGTAGCTCTTGATCCGGCAAACAAACCACCGCTG
GTAGCGGTGGTTTTTTTGTTTGCAAGCAGCAGATTACGCGCAGAAAAAAAGGATCTCAAGAAGATCCTTT
GATCTTTTCTACGGGGTCTGACGCTCAGTGGAACGAAAACTCACGTTAAGGGATTTTGGTCATGAGATTA
TCAAAAAGGATCTTCACCTAGATCCTTTTAAATTAAAAATGAAGTTTTAAATCAATCTAAAGTATATATG
AGTAAACTTGGTCTGACAGTTACCAATGCTTAATCAGTGAGGCACCTATCTCAGCGATCTGTCTATTTCG
TTCATCCATAGTTGCCTGACTCCCCGTCGTGTAGATAACTACGATACGGGAGGGCTTACCATCTGGCCCC
AGTGCTGCAATGATACCGCGAGACCCACGCTCACCGGCTCCAGATTTATCAGCAATAAACCAGCCAGCCG
GAAGGGCCGAGCGCAGAAGTGGTCCTGCAACTTTATCCGCCTCCATCCAGTCTATTAATTGTTGCCGGGA
AGCTAGAGTAAGTAGTTCGCCAGTTAATAGTTTGCGCAACGTTGTTGCCATTGCTACAGGCATCGTGGTG
TCACGCTCGTCGTTTGGTATGGCTTCATTCAGCTCCGGTTCCCAACGATCAAGGCGAGTTACATGATCCC
CCATGTTGTGCAAAAAAGCGGTTAGCTCCTTCGGTCCTCCGATCGTTGTCAGAAGTAAGTTGGCCGCAGT
GTTATCACTCATGGTTATGGCAGCACTGCATAATTCTCTTACTGTCATGCCATCCGTAAGATGCTTTTCT
GTGACTGGTGAGTACTCAACCAAGTCATTCTGAGAATAGTGTATGCGGCGACCGAGTTGCTCTTGCCCGG
CGTCAATACGGGATAATACCGCGCCACATAGCAGAACTTTAAAAGTGCTCATCATTGGAAAACGTTCTTC
GGGGCGAAAACTCTCAAGGATCTTACCGCTGTTGAGATCCAGTTCGATGTAACCCACTCGTGCACCCAAC
TGATCTTCAGCATCTTTTACTTTCACCAGCGTTTCTGGGTGAGCAAAAACAGGAAGGCAAAATGCCGCAA
AAAAGGGAATAAGGGCGACACGGAAATGTTGAATACTCATACTCTTCCTTTTTCAATATTATTGAAGCAT
TTATCAGGGTTATTGTCTCATGAGCGGATACATATTTGAATGTATTTAGAAAAATAAACAAATAGGGGTT
CCGCGCACATTTCCCCGAAAAGTGCCACCTGACGTCTAAGAAACCATTATTATCATGACATTAACCTATA
AAAATAGGCGTATCACGAGGCCCTTTCGTC
Features (pLannotate 1.2.2; 12 found; start..end, strand, type, name):
    137..236     +  misc_feature   bom (fragment): basis of mobility region from pBR322
    242..399     -  CDS            lacZα (fragment): LacZα fragment of β-galactosidase; lacZ fragment
    564..591     +  ncRNA          CRISPR-DR4: Accession: RF01317 - CRISPR RNA direct repeat element
    624..651     +  ncRNA          CRISPR-DR4: Accession: RF01317 - CRISPR RNA direct repeat element
    773..789     -  protein_bind   lac operator: The lac repressor binds to the lac operator to inhibit transcription in E. coli. This inhibition can be relieved by adding lactose or isopropyl-β-D-thiogalactopyranoside (IPTG). lac repressor encoded by lacI
    797..827     -  promoter       lac promoter: promoter for the E. coli lac operon
    842..863     -  protein_bind   CAP binding site: CAP binding activates transcription in the presence of cAMP. E. coli catabolite activator protein
    876..968     -  CDS            lacI (fragment): lac repressor; lacI; The lac repressor binds to the lac operator to inhibit transcription in E. coli. This inhibition can be relieved by adding lactose or isopropyl-β-D-thiogalactopyranoside (IPTG).
   1151..1739    -  rep_origin     ori: high-copy-number ColE1/pMB1/pBR322/pUC origin of replication
   1910..2770    -  CDS            AmpR: β-lactamase; bla; confers resistance to ampicillin, carbenicillin, and related antibiotics
   2771..2875    -  promoter       AmpR promoter: bla
   2970..35      +  CDS            rop (fragment) (across the origin): Rop protein, which maintains plasmids at low copy number; rop
