[The description below was written by a language model from this plasmid's Addgene catalogue record and pLannotate feature annotations shown in this document.]
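Description:
pX1-IFl_Con-IFr is a small (2,970 bp), high-copy bacterial plasmid built on the pUC57 cloning backbone. It carries a synthetic 294 bp insert that models a type I-F CRISPR locus. The plasmid is propagated in E. coli through the ColE1/pUC-type origin of replication and selected with ampicillin via the β-lactamase (AmpR) gene and its native promoter. The remaining backbone annotations are typical pUC-family remnants. They include the lac promoter with its operator and CAP binding site, a lacZα fragment interrupted by the cloning region, and short fragments of lacI, rop and the pBR322 bom region, none of which is expected to be functional as a complete gene.

The insert sits within the lacZα/multiple-cloning region and consists of a mutant version of the I-F CRISPR leader placed beside a minimal CRISPR array. The feature table identifies two 28 bp CRISPR direct repeat elements in the same orientation, separated by a 32 bp interval that corresponds to a single spacer position. According to the record, both repeats are consensus I-F repeats. Although catalogued as a bacterial expression vector, the plasmid does not appear to express a protein payload. It serves instead as a DNA substrate for integration assays, in which the CRISPR adaptation machinery inserts foreign DNA fragments at the leader-proximal repeat. Altering the leader allows testing of how upstream sequence contributes to site-specific spacer integration. The record does not state the specific leader mutations, and it notes that this variant (X1) was not studied further in the associated publication.
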