Addgene plasmid #192216: pX1-IFl_Con-IFr
Purpose: Mutant I-F CRISPR Leader and a CRISPR locus with two consensus I-F repeats, for integration assays.
Depositing lab: Blake Wiedenheft. Depositing organization: Montana State University. Publication: Structure reveals why genome folding is necessary for site-specific integration of foreign DNA into CRISPR arrays. Santiago-Frangos A, Henriques WS, Wiegand T, Gauvin CC, Buyukyoruk M, Graham AB, Wilkinson RA, Triem L, Neselu K, Eng ET, Lander GC, Wiedenheft B. Nat Struct Mol Biol. 2023 Nov;30(11):1675-1685. doi: 10.1038/s41594-023-01097-2. Epub 2023 Sep 14. PubMed 37710013.
Backbone
  Vector backbone: pUC57
  Total vector size (bp): 2970
  Vector type: Bacterial Expression
Growth in bacteria
  Bacterial resistance: Ampicillin, 100 μg/mL
  Growth temperature: 37°C
  Growth strain: DH5alpha
  Copy number: High Copy
Gene/Insert
  Gene/Insert name: I-F leader and I-F repeat construct not studied further in this paper (X1)
  Species: Synthetic
  Insert size (bp): 294
  Cloning method: Unknown
  Sequencing primers: 5′ CCCAGTCACGACGTTGTAAAACG; 3′ AGCGGATAACAATTTCACACAGG
Terms and licenses: Academic/Nonprofit Terms; Industry Terms: Not Available to Industry
Depositor comments: Please visit https://doi.org/10.1101/2023.05.26.542337 for bioRxiv preprint.
How to cite: pX1-IFl_Con-IFr was a gift from Blake Wiedenheft (Addgene plasmid # 192216 ; http://n2t.net/addgene:192216 ; RRID:Addgene_192216)
